Addgene plasmid #179228: p23-mNeongreen-DDX21 WT
Purpose: overexpression in human cells
Depositing lab: Ling-Ling Chen. Depositing organization: CAS Center for Excellence in Molecular Cell Science. Publication: lncRNA SLERT controls phase separation of FC/DFCs to facilitate Pol I transcription. Wu M, Xu G, Han C, Luan PF, Xing YH, Nan F, Yang LZ, Huang Y, Yang ZH, Shan L, Yang L, Liu J, Chen LL. Science. 2021 Jul 30;373(6554):547-555. doi: 10.1126/science.abf6582. PubMed 34326237.
Backbone
  Vector backbone: pHAGE-EF1a-IRES-ZsGreen
  Vector type: Mammalian Expression
Growth in bacteria
  Bacterial resistance: Ampicillin, 100 μg/mL
  Growth temperature: 37°C
  Growth strain: DH5alpha
  Copy number: High Copy
Gene/Insert
  Gene/Insert name: DDX21
  Species: H. sapiens (human)
  Entrez Gene: DDX21 (a.k.a. GUA, GURDB, II/Gu, RH, RH II/Gu, RH-II/GU, RH-II/GuA, gu-alpha)
  Tag / fusion protein: mNeongreen (N terminal on insert)
  Cloning method: Restriction Enzyme; 5′ cloning site unknown (unknown if destroyed)
Terms and licenses: Academic/Nonprofit Terms; Industry Terms: Not Available to Industry
How to cite: p23-mNeongreen-DDX21 WT was a gift from Ling-Ling Chen (Addgene plasmid # 179228 ; http://n2t.net/addgene:179228 ; RRID:Addgene_179228)
