[The description below was written by a language model from this plasmid's Addgene catalogue record and pLannotate feature annotations shown in this document.]
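Description:
p23-mNeongreen-DDX21 WT is a roughly 10.2 kb mammalian expression plasmid built on the pHAGE-EF1a-IRES-ZsGreen backbone, an HIV-1-derived lentiviral transfer vector, and is intended for overexpressing fluorescently tagged human DDX21 in human cells. It is maintained in E. coli through a high-copy ColE1/pUC-type origin and selected with ampicillin via the bla (AmpR) gene and its own promoter. No mammalian selection marker is annotated. Although the backbone name refers to an IRES-ZsGreen cassette, neither element appears in the feature table, which suggests that this cassette is absent from the sequenced construct.

The lentiviral framework comprises a truncated 5' LTR, the Ψ packaging signal with an adjoining gag fragment, the Rev response element for Rev-dependent nuclear export of the genomic RNA, the cPPT/CTS element that aids nuclear import of the reverse-transcribed genome, and a self-inactivating ΔU3 3' LTR that leaves the integrated provirus without LTR-driven transcription. Between these elements, the strong constitutive human EF-1α promoter drives a single open reading frame in which mNeonGreen, a bright, rapidly maturing monomeric green/yellow fluorescent protein, is joined through a short multiple-cloning-site remnant to the N terminus of wild-type DDX21. A WPRE downstream of the coding sequence enhances transcript stability and expression. DDX21 is a nucleolar RNA helicase that binds rRNAs and snoRNAs and promotes rRNA transcription and processing. The construct therefore suits live-cell imaging of DDX21 localisation and behaviour in the nucleolus, either by direct transfection or after packaging into lentivirus. This fits the associated study of nucleolar sub-compartment phase separation and Pol I transcription.
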