Features (pLannotate 1.2.2; 25 found; start..end, strand, type, name):
    414..468     +  CDS            lacI (fragment): lac repressor; lacI; The lac repressor binds to the lac operator to inhibit transcription in E. coli. This inhibition can be relieved by adding lactose or isopropyl-β-D-thiogalactopyranoside (IPTG).
    474..567     +  rep_origin     SV40 ori (fragment): SV40 origin of replication
    592..629     +  CDS            lacI (fragment): lac repressor; lacI; The lac repressor binds to the lac operator to inhibit transcription in E. coli. This inhibition can be relieved by adding lactose or isopropyl-β-D-thiogalactopyranoside (IPTG).
    642..663     +  protein_bind   CAP binding site: CAP binding activates transcription in the presence of cAMP. E. coli catabolite activator protein
    678..708     +  promoter       lac promoter: promoter for the E. coli lac operon
    716..732     +  protein_bind   lac operator: The lac repressor binds to the lac operator to inhibit transcription in E. coli. This inhibition can be relieved by adding lactose or isopropyl-β-D-thiogalactopyranoside (IPTG). lac repressor encoded by lacI
    766..849     +  polyA_signal   SV40 poly(A) signal (fragment): SV40 polyadenylation signal
   1016..1345    +  CDS            nef (fragment): NEF_HV1BR - Experimental evidence at protein level: Swiss-Prot protein existence level 1. Extracellular Nef protein targets CD4(+) T-lymphocytes for apoptosis by interacting with CXCR4 surface receptors (PubMed:14990729). From Human immunodeficiency virus type 1 group M subtype B (isolate BRU/LAI) (HIV-1).
   1393..1650    +  LTR            5' LTR (truncated): truncated 5' long terminal repeat (LTR) from HIV-1
   1697..1822    +  misc_feature   HIV-1 Ψ: packaging signal of human immunodeficiency virus type 1
   1806..2144    +  CDS            HIV-1 gag (fragment): gag protein from human immunodeficiency virus 1; gag
   2319..2552    +  misc_feature   RRE: The Rev response element (RRE) of HIV-1 allows for Rev-dependent mRNA export from the nucleus to the cytoplasm.
   2929..3029    +  CDS            Rev (fragment): human immunodeficiency virus 1 (HIV-1) Rev protein; rev; enhances nuclear export of unspliced and incompletely spliced viral mRNAs
   3074..3191    +  misc_feature   cPPT/CTS: central polypurine tract and central termination sequence of HIV-1
   3239..4417    +  promoter       EF-1α promoter: strong constitutive promoter for human elongation factor EF-1α
   4419..4438    +  promoter       tight TRE promoter (fragment): Tet-responsive promoter PTight, consisting of seven tet operator sequences followed by the minimal CMV promoter
   4462..5169    +  CDS            mNeonGreen: mNeonGreen is a basic (constitutively fluorescent) green/yellow fluorescent protein published in 2013, derived from Branchiostoma lanceolatum. It is reported to be a very rapidly-maturing monomer with moderate acid sensitivity.
   5170..5225    +  misc_feature   MCS (fragment): multiple cloning site
   5221..7566    +  CDS            DDX21: DDX21_HUMAN - Experimental evidence at protein level: Swiss-Prot protein existence level 1. RNA helicase that acts as a sensor of the transcriptional status of both RNA polymerase (Pol) I and II: promotes ribosomal RNA (rRNA) processing and transcription from polymerase II (Pol II) (PubMed:25470060, PubMed:28790157). Binds various RNAs, such as rRNAs, snoRNAs, 7SK and, at lower extent, mRNAs (PubMed:25470060). In the nucleolus, localizes to rDNA locus, where it directly binds rRNAs and snoRNAs, and promotes rRNA transcription, processing and modification. Required for rRNA 2'-O-methylation, po
   7606..8194    +  misc_feature   WPRE: woodchuck hepatitis virus posttranscriptional regulatory element
   8202..8267    +  CDS            nef (fragment): NEF_HV1Z2 - Experimental evidence at protein level: Swiss-Prot protein existence level 1. Extracellular Nef protein targets CD4(+) T-lymphocytes for apoptosis by interacting with CXCR4 surface receptors. From Human immunodeficiency virus type 1 group M subtype D (isolate Z2/CDC-Z34) (HIV-1).
   8269..8502    +  LTR            3' LTR (ΔU3): self-inactivating 3' long terminal repeat (LTR) from HIV-1
   8707..8811    +  promoter       AmpR promoter: bla
   8812..9672    +  CDS            AmpR: β-lactamase; bla; confers resistance to ampicillin, carbenicillin, and related antibiotics
   9843..231     +  rep_origin     ori (across the origin): high-copy-number ColE1/pMB1/pBR322/pUC origin of replication
>Addgene plasmid #179228 | p23-mNeongreen-DDX21 WT | addgene full sequence | sequence record 355907 | Addgene NGS Result
ACCTACACCGAACTGAGATACCTACAGCGTGAGCTATGAGAAAGCGCCACGCTTCCCGAAGGGAGAAAGG
CGGACAGGTATCCGGTAAGCGGCAGGGTCGGAACAGGAGAGCGCACGAGGGAGCTTCCAGGGGGAAACGC
CTGGTATCTTTATAGTCCTGTCGGGTTTCGCCACCTCTGACTTGAGCGTCGATTTTTGTGATGCTCGTCA
GGGGGGCGGAGCCTATGGAAAAACGCCAGCAACGCGGCCTTTTTACGGTTCCTGGCCTTTTGCTGGCCTT
TTGCTCACATGTTCTTTCCTGCGTTATCCCCTGATTCTGTGGATAACCGTATTACCGCCTTTGAGTGAGC
TGATACCGCTCGCCGCAGCCGAACGACCGAGCGCAGCGAGTCAGTGAGCGAGGAAGCGGAAGAGCGCCCA
ATACGCAAACCGCCTCTCCCCGCGCGTTGGCCGATTCATTAATGCAGCAAGCTCATGGCTGACTAATTTT
TTTTATTTATGCAGAGGCCGAGGCCGCCTCGGCCTCTGAGCTATTCCAGAAGTAGTGAGGAGGCTTTTTT
GGAGGCCTAGGCTTTTGCAAAAAGCTCCCCGTGGCACGACAGGTTTCCCGACTGGAAAGCGGGCAGTGAG
CGCAACGCAATTAATGTGAGTTAGCTCACTCATTAGGCACCCCAGGCTTTACACTTTATGCTTCCGGCTC
GTATGTTGTGTGGAATTGTGAGCGGATAACAATTTCACACAGGAAACAGCTATGACATGATTACGAATTT
CACAAATAAAGCATTTTTTTCACTGCATTCTAGTTGTGGTTTGTCCAAACTCATCAATGTATCTTATCAT
GTCTGGATCAACTGGATAACTCAAGCTAACCAAAATCATCCCAAACTTCCCACCCCATACCCTATTACCA
CTGCCAATTACCTGTGGTTTCATTTACTCTAAACCTGTGATTCCTCTGAATTATTTTCATTTTAAAGAAA
TTGTATTTGTTAAATATGTACTACAAACTTAGTAGTTGGAAGGGCTAATTCACTCCCAAAGAAGACAAGA
TATCCTTGATCTGTGGATCTACCACACACAAGGCTACTTCCCTGATTAGCAGAACTACACACCAGGGCCA
GGGGTCAGATATCCACTGACCTTTGGATGGTGCTACAAGCTAGTACCAGTTGAGCCAGATAAGGTAGAAG
AGGCCAATAAAGGAGAGAACACCAGCTTGTTACACCCTGTGAGCCTGCATGGGATGGATGACCCGGAGAG
AGAAGTGTTAGAGTGGAGGTTTGACAGCCGCCTAGCATTTCATCACGTGGCCCGAGAGCTGCATCCGGAG
TACTTCAAGAACTGCTGATATCGAGCTTGCTACAAGGGACTTTCCGCTGGGGACTTTCCAGGGAGGCGTG
GCCTGGGCGGGACTGGGGAGTGGCGAGCCCTCAGATCCTGCATATAAGCAGCTGCTTTTTGCCTGTACTG
GGTCTCTCTGGTTAGACCAGATCTGAGCCTGGGAGCTCTCTGGCTAACTAGGGAACCCACTGCTTAAGCC
TCAATAAAGCTTGCCTTGAGTGCTTCAAGTAGTGTGTGCCCGTCTGTTGTGTGACTCTGGTAACTAGAGA
TCCCTCAGACCCTTTTAGTCAGTGTGGAAAATCTCTAGCAGTGGCGCCCGAACAGGGACTTGAAAGCGAA
AGGGAAACCAGAGGAGCTCTCTCGACGCAGGACTCGGCTTGCTGAAGCGCGCACGGCAAGAGGCGAGGGG
CGGCGACTGGTGAGTACGCCAAAAATTTTGACTAGCGGAGGCTAGAAGGAGAGAGATGGGTGCGAGAGCG
TCAGTATTAAGCGGGGGAGAATTAGATCGCGATGGGAAAAAATTCGGTTAAGGCCAGGGGGAAAGAAAAA
ATATAAATTAAAACATATAGTATGGGCAAGCAGGGAGCTAGAACGATTCGCAGTTAATCCTGGCCTGTTA
GAAACATCAGAAGGCTGTAGACAAATACTGGGACAGCTACAACCATCCCTTCAGACAGGATCAGAAGAAC
TTAGATCATTATATAATACAGTAGCAACCCTCTATTGTGTGCATCAAAGGATAGAGATAAAAGACACCAA
GGAAGCTTTAGACAAGATAGAGGAAGAGCAAAACAAAAGTAAGACCACCGCACAGCAAGCGGCCGGCCGC
TGATCTTCAGACCTGGAGGAGGAGATATGAGGGACAATTGGAGAAGTGAATTATATAAATATAAAGTAGT
AAAAATTGAACCATTAGGAGTAGCACCCACCAAGGCAAAGAGAAGAGTGGTGCAGAGAGAAAAAAGAGCA
GTGGGAATAGGAGCTTTGTTCCTTGGGTTCTTGGGAGCAGCAGGAAGCACTATGGGCGCAGCGTCAATGA
CGCTGACGGTACAGGCCAGACAATTATTGTCTGGTATAGTGCAGCAGCAGAACAATTTGCTGAGGGCTAT
TGAGGCGCAACAGCATCTGTTGCAACTCACAGTCTGGGGCATCAAGCAGCTCCAGGCAAGAATCCTGGCT
GTGGAAAGATACCTAAAGGATCAACAGCTCCTGGGGATTTGGGGTTGCTCTGGAAAACTCATTTGCACCA
CTGCTGTGCCTTGGAATGCTAGTTGGAGTAATAAATCTCTGGAACAGATTTGGAATCACACGACCTGGAT
GGAGTGGGACAGAGAAATTAACAATTACACAAGCTTAATACACTCCTTAATTGAAGAATCGCAAAACCAG
CAAGAAAAGAATGAACAAGAATTATTGGAATTAGATAAATGGGCAAGTTTGTGGAATTGGTTTAACATAA
CAAATTGGCTGTGGTATATAAAATTATTCATAATGATAGTAGGAGGCTTGGTAGGTTTAAGAATAGTTTT
TGCTGTACTTTCTATAGTGAATAGAGTTAGGCAGGGATATTCACCATTATCGTTTCAGACCCACCTCCCA
ACCCCGAGGGGACCCGACAGGCCCGAAGGAATAGAAGAAGAAGGTGGAGAGAGAGACAGAGACAGATCCA
TTCGATTAGTGAACGGATCTCGACGGTATCGCCGAATTCACAAATGGCAGTATTCATCCACAATTTTAAA
AGAAAAGGGGGGATTGGGGGGTACAGTGCAGGGGAAAGAATAGTAGACATAATAGCAACAGACATACAAA
CTAAAGAATTACAAAAACAAATTACAAAAATTCAAAATTTTCGGGTTTATTACAGGGACAGCAGAGATCC
AGTTTGGACTAGTCGTGAGGCTCCGGTGCCCGTCAGTGGGCAGAGCGCACATCGCCCACAGTCCCCGAGA
AGTTGGGGGGAGGGGTCGGCAATTGAACCGGTGCCTAGAGAAGGTGGCGCGGGGTAAACTGGGAAAGTGA
TGTCGTGTACTGGCTCCGCCTTTTTCCCGAGGGTGGGGGAGAACCGTATATAAGTGCAGTAGTCGCCGTG
AACGTTCTTTTTCGCAACGGGTTTGCCGCCAGAACACAGGTAAGTGCCGTGTGTGGTTCCCGCGGGCCTG
GCCTCTTTACGGGTTATGGCCCTTGCGTGCCTTGAATTACTTCCACCTGGCTGCAGTACGTGATTCTTGA
TCCCGAGCTTCGGGTTGGAAGTGGGTGGGAGAGTTCGAGGCCTTGCGCTTAAGGAGCCCCTTCGCCTCGT
GCTTGAGTTGAGGCCTGGCCTGGGCGCTGGGGCCGCCGCGTGCGAATCTGGTGGCACCTTCGCGCCTGTC
TCGCTGCTTTCGATAAGTCTCTAGCCATTTAAAATTTTTGATGACCTGCTGCGACGCTTTTTTTCTGGCA
AGATAGTCTTGTAAATGCGGGCCAAGATCTGCACACTGGTATTTCGGTTTTTGGGGCCGCGGGCGGCGAC
GGGGCCCGTGCGTCCCAGCGCACATGTTCGGCGAGGCGGGGCCTGCGAGCGCGGCCACCGAGAATCGGAC
GGGGGTAGTCTCAAGCTGGCCGGCCTGCTCTGGTGCCTGGCCTCGCGCCGCCGTGTATCGCCCCGCCCTG
GGCGGCAAGGCTGGCCCGGTCGGCACCAGTTGCGTGAGCGGAAAGATGGCCGCTTCCCGGCCCTGCTGCA
GGGAGCTCAAAATGGAGGACGCGGCGCTCGGGAGAGCGGGCGGGTGAGTCACCCACACAAAGGAAAAGGG
CCTTTCCGTCCTCAGCCGTCGCTTCATGTGACTCCACGGAGTACCGGGCGCCGTCCAGGCACCTCGATTA
GTTCTCGAGCTTTTGGAGTACGTCGTCTTTAGGTTGGGGGGAGGGGTTTTATGCGATGGAGTTTCCCCAC
ACTGAGTGGGTGGAGACTGAAGTTAGGCCAGCTTGGCACTTGATGTAATTCTCCTTGGAATTTGCCCTTT
TTGAGTTTGGATCTTGGTTCATTCTCAAGCCTCAGACAGTGGTTCAAAGTTTTTTTCTTCCATTTCAGGT
GTCGTGAGGTTTAGTGAACCGTCAGATCCGCTAGCGCTACCGGTCGCCACCATGGTGTCCAAGGGCGAAG
AGGACAACATGGCCAGCCTGCCTGCCACCCACGAGCTGCACATCTTCGGCAGCATCAACGGCGTGGACTT
CGACATGGTGGGACAGGGCACCGGCAACCCCAACGACGGCTACGAGGAACTGAACCTGAAGTCCACAAAG
GGCGACCTGCAGTTCAGCCCCTGGATTCTGGTGCCCCACATCGGCTACGGCTTCCACCAGTACCTGCCCT
ACCCCGACGGCATGAGCCCTTTTCAGGCCGCCATGGTGGATGGCAGCGGCTACCAGGTGCACCGGACCAT
GCAGTTTGAGGACGGCGCCAGCCTGACCGTGAACTACCGGTACACATACGAGGGCAGCCACATCAAGGGC
GAGGCCCAAGTGAAGGGCACAGGCTTTCCAGCCGACGGCCCCGTGATGACCAATAGCCTGACAGCCGCCG
ACTGGTGCAGAAGCAAGAAAACCTACCCCAATGACAAGACCATCATCAGCACCTTCAAGTGGTCCTACAC
CACCGGCAATGGCAAGCGGTACAGAAGCACCGCCCGGACCACCTACACCTTCGCCAAACCCATGGCCGCC
AACTACCTGAAGAACCAGCCTATGTACGTGTTCCGCAAGACCGAGCTGAAGCACTCCAAGACAGAACTGA
ACTTCAAAGAGTGGCAGAAAGCCTTCACCGACGTGATGGGCATGGACGAGCTGTACAAGTCCGGACTCAG
ATCTCGAGCTCAAGCTTCGAATTCTGCAGTCGACGGTACCCCGGGAAAACTCCGTAGTGACGCTGGTTTG
GAATCAGACACCGCAATGAAAAAAGGGGAGACACTGCGAAAGCAAACCGAGGAGAAAGAGAAAAAAGAGA
AGCCAAAATCTGATAAGACTGAAGAGATAGCAGAAGAGGAAGAAACTGTTTTCCCCAAAGCTAAACAAGT
TAAAAAGAAAGCAGAGCCTTCTGAAGTTGACATGAATTCTCCTAAATCCAAAAAGGCAAAAAAGAAAGAG
GAGCCATCTCAAAATGACATTTCTCCTAAAACCAAAAGTTTGAGAAAGAAAAAGGAGCCCATTGAAAAGA
AAGTGGTTTCTTCTAAAACCAAAAAAGTGACAAAAAATGAGGAGCCTTCTGAGGAAGAAATAGATGCTCC
TAAGCCCAAGAAGATGAAGAAAGAAAAGGAAATGAATGGAGAAACTAGAGAGAAAAGCCCCAAACTGAAG
AATGGATTTCCTCATCCTGAACCGGACTGTAACCCCAGTGAAGCTGCCAGTGAAGAAAGTAACAGTGAGA
TAGAGCAGGAAATACCTGTGGAACAAAAAGAAGGCGCTTTCTCTAATTTTCCCATATCTGAAGAAACTAT
TAAACTTCTCAAAGGCCGAGGAGTGACCTTCCTATTTCCTATACAAGCAAAGACATTCCATCATGTTTAC
AGCGGGAAGGACTTAATTGCACAGGCACGGACAGGAACTGGGAAGACATTCTCCTTTGCCATCCCTTTGA
TTGAGAAACTTCATGGGGAACTGCAAGACAGGAAGAGAGGCCGTGCCCCTCAGGTACTGGTTCTTGCACC
TACAAGAGAGTTGGCAAATCAAGTAAGCAAAGACTTCAGTGACATCACAAAAAAGCTGTCAGTGGCTTGT
TTTTATGGTGGAACTCCCTATGGAGGTCAATTTGAACGCATGAGGAATGGGATTGATATCCTGGTTGGAA
CACCAGGTCGTATCAAAGACCACATACAGAATGGCAAACTAGATCTCACCAAACTTAAGCATGTTGTCCT
GGATGAAGTGGACCAGATGTTGGATATGGGATTTGCTGATCAAGTGGAAGAGATTTTAAGTGTGGCATAC
AAGAAAGATTCTGAAGACAATCCCCAAACATTGCTTTTTTCTGCAACTTGCCCTCATTGGGTATTTAATG
TTGCCAAGAAATACATGAAATCTACATATGAACAGGTGGACCTGATTGGTAAAAAGACTCAGAAAACGGC
AATAACTGTGGAGCATCTGGCTATTAAGTGCCACTGGACTCAGAGGGCAGCAGTTATTGGGGATGTCATC
CGAGTATATAGTGGTCATCAAGGACGCACTATCATCTTTTGTGAAACCAAGAAAGAAGCCCAGGAGCTGT
CCCAGAATTCAGCTATAAAGCAGGATGCTCAGTCCTTGCATGGAGACATTCCACAGAAGCAAAGGGAAAT
CACCCTGAAAGGTTTTAGAAATGGTAGTTTTGGAGTTTTGGTGGCAACCAATGTTGCTGCACGTGGGTTA
GACATCCCTGAGGTTGATTTGGTTATACAAAGCTCTCCACCAAAGGATGTAGAGTCCTACATTCATCGAT
CCGGGCGGACAGGCAGAGCTGGAAGGACGGGGGTGTGCATCTGCTTTTATCAGCACAAGGAAGAATATCA
GTTAGTACAAGTGGAGCAAAAAGCGGGAATTAAGTTCAAACGAATAGGTGTTCCTTCTGCAACAGAAATA
ATAAAAGCTTCCAGCAAAGATGCCATCAGGCTTTTGGATTCCGTGCCTCCCACTGCCATTAGTCACTTCA
AACAATCAGCTGAGAAGCTGATAGAGGAGAAGGGAGCTGTGGAAGCTCTGGCAGCAGCACTGGCCCATAT
TTCAGGTGCCACGTCCGTAGACCAGCGCTCCTTGATCAACTCAAATGTGGGTTTTGTGACCATGATCTTG
CAGTGCTCAATTGAAATGCCAAATATTAGTTATGCTTGGAAAGAACTTAAAGAGCAGCTGGGCGAGGAGA
TTGATTCCAAAGTGAAGGGAATGGTTTTTCTCAAAGGAAAGCTGGGTGTTTGCTTTGATGTACCTACCGC
ATCAGTAACAGAAATACAGGAGAAATGGCATGATTCACGACGCTGGCAGCTCTCTGTGGCCACAGAGCAA
CCAGAACTGGAAGGACCACGGGAAGGATATGGAGGCTTCAGGGGACAGCGGGAAGGCAGTCGAGGCTTCA
GGGGACAGCGGGACGGAAACAGAAGATTCAGAGGACAGCGGGAAGGCAGTAGAGGCCCGAGAGGACAGCG
ATCAGGAGGTGGCAACAAAAGTAACAGATCCCAAAACAAAGGCCAGAAGCGGAGTTTCAGTAAAGCATTT
GGTCAAGGATCCACCGGATCTAGATAACGCCCATCGATAGATCCTAATCAACCTCTGGATTACAAAATTT
GTGAAAGATTGACTGGTATTCTTAACTATGTTGCTCCTTTTACGCTATGTGGATACGCTGCTTTAATGCC
TTTGTATCATGCTATTGCTTCCCGTATGGCTTTCATTTTCTCCTCCTTGTATAAATCCTGGTTGCTGTCT
CTTTATGAGGAGTTGTGGCCCGTTGTCAGGCAACGTGGCGTGGTGTGCACTGTGTTTGCTGACGCAACCC
CCACTGGTTGGGGCATTGCCACCACCTGTCAGCTCCTTTCCGGGACTTTCGCTTTCCCCCTCCCTATTGC
CACGGCGGAACTCATCGCCGCCTGCCTTGCCCGCTGCTGGACAGGGGCTCGGCTGTTGGGCACTGACAAT
TCCGTGGTGTTGTCGGGGAAATCATCGTCCTTTCCTTGGCTGCTCGCCTGTGTTGCCACCTGGATTCTGC
GCGGGACGTCCTTCTGCTACGTCCCTTCGGCCCTCAATCCAGCGGACCTTCCTTCCCGCGGCCTGCTGCC
GGCTCTGCGGCCTCTTCCGCGTCTTCGCCTTCGCCCTCAGACGAGTCGGATCTCCCTTTGGGCCGCCTCC
CCGCCTGAGATCCTTTAAGACCAATGACTTACAAGGCAGCTGTAGATCTTAGCCACTTTTTAAAAGAAAA
GGGGGGACTGGAAGGGCTAATTCACTCCCAACGAAGACAAGATCTGCTTTTTGCTTGTACTGGGTCTCTC
TGGTTAGACCAGATCTGAGCCTGGGAGCTCTCTGGCTAACTAGGGAACCCACTGCTTAAGCCTCAATAAA
GCTTGCCTTGAGTGCTTCAAGTAGTGTGTGCCCGTCTGTTGTGTGACTCTGGTAACTAGAGATCCCTCAG
ACCCTTTTAGTCAGTGTGGAAAATCTCTAGCAGTAGTAGTTCATGTCATCTTATTATTCAGTATTTATAA
CTTGCAAAGAAATGAATATCAGAGAGTGAGAGGCCCGGGTTAATTAAGGAAAGGGCTAGATCATTCTTGA
AGACGAAAGGGCCTCGTGATACGCCTATTTTTATAGGTTAATGTCATGATAATAATGGTTTCTTAGACGT
CAGGTGGCACTTTTCGGGGAAATGTGCGCGGAACCCCTATTTGTTTATTTTTCTAAATACATTCAAATAT
GTATCCGCTCATGAGACAATAACCCTGATAAATGCTTCAATAATATTGAAAAAGGAAGAGTATGAGTATT
CAACATTTCCGTGTCGCCCTTATTCCCTTTTTTGCGGCATTTTGCCTTCCTGTTTTTGCTCACCCAGAAA
CGCTGGTGAAAGTAAAAGATGCTGAAGATCAGTTGGGTGCACGAGTGGGTTACATCGAACTGGATCTCAA
CAGCGGTAAGATCCTTGAGAGTTTTCGCCCCGAAGAACGTTTTCCAATGATGAGCACTTTTAAAGTTCTG
CTATGTGGCGCGGTATTATCCCGTGTTGACGCCGGGCAAGAGCAACTCGGTCGCCGCATACACTATTCTC
AGAATGACTTGGTTGAGTACTCACCAGTCACAGAAAAGCATCTTACGGATGGCATGACAGTAAGAGAATT
ATGCAGTGCTGCCATAACCATGAGTGATAACACTGCGGCCAACTTACTTCTGACAACGATCGGAGGACCG
AAGGAGCTAACCGCTTTTTTGCACAACATGGGGGATCATGTAACTCGCCTTGATCGTTGGGAACCGGAGC
TGAATGAAGCCATACCAAACGACGAGCGTGACACCACGATGCCTGTAGCAATGGCAACAACGTTGCGCAA
ACTATTAACTGGCGAACTACTTACTCTAGCTTCCCGGCAACAATTAATAGACTGGATGGAGGCGGATAAA
GTTGCAGGACCACTTCTGCGCTCGGCCCTTCCGGCTGGCTGGTTTATTGCTGATAAATCTGGAGCCGGTG
AGCGTGGGTCTCGCGGTATCATTGCAGCACTGGGGCCAGATGGTAAGCCCTCCCGTATCGTAGTTATCTA
CACGACGGGGAGTCAGGCAACTATGGATGAACGAAATAGACAGATCGCTGAGATAGGTGCCTCACTGATT
AAGCATTGGTAACTGTCAGACCAAGTTTACTCATATATACTTTAGATTGATTTAAAACTTCATTTTTAAT
TTAAAAGGATCTAGGTGAAGATCCTTTTTGATAATCTCATGACCAAAATCCCTTAACGTGAGTTTTCGTT
CCACTGAGCGTCAGACCCCGTAGAAAAGATCAAAGGATCTTCTTGAGATCCTTTTTTTCTGCGCGTAATC
TGCTGCTTGCAAACAAAAAAACCACCGCTACCAGCGGTGGTTTGTTTGCCGGATCAAGAGCTACCAACTC
TTTTTCCGAAGGTAACTGGCTTCAGCAGAGCGCAGATACCAAATACTGTTCTTCTAGTGTAGCCGTAGTT
AGGCCACCACTTCAAGAACTCTGTAGCACCGCCTACATACCTCGCTCTGCTAATCCTGTTACCAGTGGCT
GCTGCCAGTGGCGATAAGTCGTGTCTTACCGGGTTGGACTCAAGACGATAGTTACCGGATAAGGCGCAGC
GGTCGGGCTGAACGGGGGGTTCGTGCACACAGCCCAGCTTGGAGCGAACG
